>Addgene plasmid #127665 | Empty Anchor Control | addgene full sequence | sequence record 249149 | Addgene NGS Result
TTGAGATCCTTTTTTTCTGCGCGTAATCTGCTGCTTGCAAACAAAAAAACCACCGCTACCAGCGGTGGTT
TGTTTGCCGGATCAAGAGCTACCAACTCTTTTTCCGAAGGTAACTGGCTTCAGCAGAGCGCAGATACCAA
ATACTGTTCTTCTAGTGTAGCCGTAGTTAGGCCACCACTTCAAGAACTCTGTAGCACCGCCTACATACCT
CGCTCTGCTAATCCTGTTACCAGTGGCTGCTGCCAGTGGCGATAAGTCGTGTCTTACCGGGTTGGACTCA
AGACGATAGTTACCGGATAAGGCGCAGCGGTCGGGCTGAACGGGGGGTTCGTGCACACAGCCCAGCTTGG
AGCGAACGACCTACACCGAACTGAGATACCTACAGCGTGAGCTATGAGAAAGCGCCACGCTTCCCGAAGG
GAGAAAGGCGGACAGGTATCCGGTAAGCGGCAGGGTCGGAACAGGAGAGCGCACGAGGGAGCTTCCAGGG
GGAAACGCCTGGTATCTTTATAGTCCTGTCGGGTTTCGCCACCTCTGACTTGAGCGTCGATTTTTGTGAT
GCTCGTCAGGGGGGCGGAGCCTATGGAAAAACGCCAGCAACGCGGCCTTTTTACGGTTCCTGGCCTTTTG
CTGGCCTTTTGCTCACATGTGAGGGCCTATTTCCCATGATTCCTTCATATTTGCATATACGATACAAGGC
TGTTAGAGAGATAATTGGAATTAATTTGACTGTAAACACAAAGATATTAGTACAAAATACGTGACGTAGA
AAGTAATAATTTCTTGGGTAGTTTGCAGTTTTAAAATTATGTTTTAAAATGGACTATCATATGCTTACCG
TAACTTGAAAGTATTTCGATTTCTTGGCTTTATATATCTTGTGGAAAGGACGAAACACCGGGTCTTCGAG
AAGACCTGTTTTAGAGCTAGAAATAGCAAGTTAAAATAAGGCTAGTCCGTTATCAACTTGAAAAAGTGGC
ACCGAGTCGGTGCTTTTTTGTTTTAGAGCTAGAAATAGCAAGTTAAAATAAGGCTAGTCCGTTTTTAGCG
CGTGCGCCAATTCTGCAGACAAATGGCTCTAGAGACCGGCGCCGCTACAGGGCGCGTCCCATTCGCCATT
CAGGCTGCGCAACTGTTGGGAAGGGCGATCGGTGCGGGCCTCTTCGCTATTACGCCAGCTGGCGAAAGGG
GGATGTGCTGCAAGGCGATTAAGTTGGGTAACGCCAGGGTTTTCCCAGTCACGACGTTGTAAAACGACGG
CCAGTGAGCGCGCGTAATACGACTCACTATAGGGCGAATTGGGTACCGGGCCCCCCCTCGAGGTCCTCCA
GCTTTTGTTCCCTTTAGTGAGGGTTAATTGCGCGCTTGGCGTAATCATGGTCATAGCTGTTTCCTGTGTG
AAATTGTTATCCGCTCACAATTCCACACAACATACGAGCCGGAAGCATAAAGTGTAAAGCCTGGGGTGCC
TAATGAGTGAGCTAACTCACATTAATTGCGTTGCGCTCACTGCCCGCTTTCCACCGGTGGTCTCTAGGTA
CCCGTTACATAACTTACGGTAAATGGCCCGCCTGGCTGACCGCCCAACGACCCCCGCCCATTGACGTCAA
TAGTAACGCCAATAGGGACTTTCCATTGACGTCAATGGGTGGAGTATTTACGGTAAACTGCCCACTTGGC
AGTACATCAAGTGTATCATATGCCAAGTACGCCCCCTATTGACGTCAATGACGGTAAATGGCCCGCCTGG
CATTGTGCCCAGTACATGACCTTATGGGACTTTCCTACTTGGCAGTACATCTACGTGCCCGTCAGTGGGC
AGAGCGCACATCGCCCACAGTCCCCGAGAAGTTGGGGGGAGGGGTCGGCAATTGAACCGGTGCCTAGAGA
AGGTGGCGCGGGGTAAACTGGGAAAGTGATGTCGTGTACTGGCTCCGCCTTTTTCCCGAGGGTGGGGGAG
AACCGTATATAAGTGCAGTAGTCGCCGTGAACGTTCTTTTTCGCAACGGGTTTGCCGCCAGAACACAGGT
AAGTGCCGTGTGTGGTTCCCGCGGGCCTGGCCTCTTTACGGGTTATGGCCCTTGCGTGCCTTGAATTACT
TCCACCTGGCTGCAGTACGTGATTCTTGATCCCGAGCTTCGGGTTGGAAGTGGGTGGGAGAGTTCGAGGC
CTTGCGCTTAAGGAGCCCCTTCGCCTCGTGCTTGAGTTGAGGCCTGGCCTGGGCGCTGGGGCCGCCGCGT
GCGAATCTGGTGGCACCTTCGCGCCTGTCTCGCTGCTTTCGATAAGTCTCTAGCCATTTAAAATTTTTGA
TGACCTGCTGCGACGCTTTTTTTCTGGCAAGATAGTCTTGTAAATGCGGGCCAAGATCTGCACACTGGTA
TTTCGGTTTTTGGGGCCGCGGGCGGCGACGGGGCCCGTGCGTCCCAGCGCACATGTTCGGCGAGGCGGGG
CCTGCGAGCGCGGCCACCGAGAATCGGACGGGGGTAGTCTCAAGCTGGCCGGCCTGCTCTGGTGCCTGGC
CTCGCGCCGCCGTGTATCGCCCCGCCCTGGGCGGCAAGGCTGGCCCGGTCGGCACCAGTTGCGTGAGCGG
AAAGATGGCCGCTTCCCGGCCCTGCTGCAGGGAGCTCAAAATGGAGGACGCGGCGCTCGGGAGAGCGGGC
GGGTGAGTCACCCACACAAAGGAAAAGGGCCTTTCCGTCCTCAGCCGTCGCTTCATGTGACTCCACGGAG
TACCGGGCGCCGTCCAGGCACCTCGATTAGTTCTCGAGCTTTTGGAGTACGTCGTCTTTAGGTTGGGGGG
AGGGGTTTTATGCGATGGAGTTTCCCCACACTGAGTGGGTGGAGACTGAAGTTAGGCCAGCTTGGCACTT
GATGTAATTCTCCTTGGAATTTGCCCTTTTTGAGTTTGGATCTTGGTTCATTCTCAAGCCTCAGACAGTG
GTTCAAAGTTTTTTTCTTCCATTTCAGGTGTCGTGAATGACCGAGTACAAGCCCACGGTGCGCCTCGCCA
CCCGCGACGACGTCCCCAGGGCCGTACGCACCCTCGCCGCCGCGTTCGCCGACTACCCCGCCACGCGCCA
CACCGTCGATCCGGACCGCCACATCGAGCGGGTCACCGAGCTGCAAGAACTCTTCCTCACGCGCGTCGGG
CTCGACATCGGCAAGGTGTGGGTCGCGGACGACGGCGCCGCGGTGGCGGTCTGGACCACGCCGGAGAGCG
TCGAAGCGGGGGCGGTGTTCGCCGAGATCGGCCCGCGCATGGCCGAGTTGAGCGGTTCCCGGCTGGCCGC
GCAGCAACAGATGGAAGGCCTCCTGGCGCCGCACCGGCCCAAGGAGCCCGCGTGGTTCCTGGCCACCGTC
GGAGTCTCGCCCGACCACCAGGGCAAGGGTCTGGGCAGCGCCGTCGTGCTCCCCGGAGTGGAGGCGGCCG
AGCGCGCCGGGGTGCCCGCCTTCCTGGAGACCTCCGCGCCCCGCAACCTCCCCTTCTACGAGCGGCTCGG
CTTCACCGTCACCGCCGACGTCGAGGTGCCCGAAGGACCGCGCACCTGGTGCATGACCCGCAAGCCCGGT
GCCTGAGAATTCAATTCCTAGAGCTCGCTGATCAGCCTCGACTGTGCCTTCTAGTTGCCAGCCATCTGTT
GTTTGCCCCTCCCCCGTGCCTTCCTTGACCCTGGAAGGTGCCACTCCCACTGTCCTTTCCTAATAAAATG
AGGAAATTGCATCGCATTGTCTGAGTAGGTGTCATTCTATTCTGGGGGGTGGGGTGGGGCAGGACAGCAA
GGGGGAGGATTGGGAAGAGAATAGCAGGCATGCTGGGGAGCGGCCGCAGGAACCCCTAGTGATGGAGTTG
GCCACTCCCTCTCTGCGCGCTCGCTCGCTCACTGAGGCCGGGCGACCAAAGGTCGCCCGACGCCCGGGCT
TTGCCCGGGCGGCCTCAGTGAGCGAGCGAGCGCGCAGCTGCCTGCAGGGGCGCCTGATGCGGTATTTTCT
CCTTACGCATCTGTGCGGTATTTCACACCGCATA
[95 nt withheld, positions 4025-4119]
T
[46 nt withheld, positions 4121-4166]
C
[141 nt withheld, positions 4168-4308]
CCTTTGACGTTGGAGTCCACGTTCTTT
[37 nt withheld, positions 4336-4372]
ACTCTATCTCGGGCTATTCTTTTGATTTATAAGGGATTTTGCCAATTTCGGTCTATTGGTTAAAAAATGA
GCTGATTTAACAAAAATTTAACGCGAATTTTAACAAAATATTAACGTTTACAATTTTATGGTGCACTCTC
AGTACAATCTGCTCTGATGCCGCATAGTTAAGCCAGCCCCGACACCCGCCAACACCCGCTGACGCGCCCT
GACGGGCTTGTCTGCTCCCGGCATCCGCTTACAGACAAGCTGTGACCGTCTCCGGGAGCTGCATGTGTCA
GAGGTTTTCACCGTCATCACCGAAACGCGCGAGACGAAAGGGCCTCGTGATACGCCTATTTTTATAGGTT
AATGTCATGATAATAATGGTTTCTTAGACGTCAGGTGGCACTTTTCGGGGAAATGTGCGCGGAACCCCTA
TTTGTTTATTTTTCTAAATACATTCAAATATGTATCCGCTCATGAGACAATAACCCTGATAAATGCTTCA
ATAATATTGAAAAAGGAAGAGTATGAGTATTCAACATTTCCGTGTCGCCCTTATTCCCTTTTTTGCGGCA
TTTTGCCTTCCTGTTTTTGCTCACCCAGAAACGCTGGTGAAAGTAAAAGATGCTGAAGATCAGTTGGGTG
CACGAGTGGGTTACATCGAACTGGATCTCAACAGCGGTAAGATCCTTGAGAGTTTTCGCCCCGAAGAACG
TTTTCCAATGATGAGCACTTTTAAAGTTCTGCTATGTGGCGCGGTATTATCCCGTATTGACGCCGGGCAA
GAGCAACTCGGTCGCCGCATACACTATTCTCAGAATGACTTGGTTGAGTACTCACCAGTCACAGAAAAGC
ATCTTACGGATGGCATGACAGTAAGAGAATTATGCAGTGCTGCCATAACCATGAGTGATAACACTGCGGC
CAACTTACTTCTGACAACGATCGGAGGACCGAAGGAGCTAACCGCTTTTTTGCACAACATGGGGGATCAT
GTAACTCGCCTTGATCGTTGGGAACCGGAGCTGAATGAAGCCATACCAAACGACGAGCGTGACACCACGA
TGCCTGTAGCAATGGCAACAACGTTGCGCAAACTATTAACTGGCGAACTACTTACTCTAGCTTCCCGGCA
ACAATTAATAGACTGGATGGAGGCGGATAAAGTTGCAGGACCACTTCTGCGCTCGGCCCTTCCGGCTGGC
TGGTTTATTGCTGATAAATCTGGAGCCGGTGAGCGTGGAAGCCGCGGTATCATTGCAGCACTGGGGCCAG
ATGGTAAGCCCTCCCGTATCGTAGTTATCTACACGACGGGGAGTCAGGCAACTATGGATGAACGAAATAG
ACAGATCGCTGAGATAGGTGCCTCACTGATTAAGCATTGGTAACTGTCAGACCAAGTTTACTCATATATA
CTTTAGATTGATTTAAAACTTCATTTTTAATTTAAAAGGATCTAGGTGAAGATCCTTTTTGATAATCTCA
TGACCAAAATCCCTTAACGTGAGTTTTCGTTCCACTGAGCGTCAGACCCCGTAGAAAAGATCAAAGGATC
TTC
Features (pLannotate 1.2.2; 24 found; start..end, strand, type, name):
      1..589     +  rep_origin     ori: high-copy-number ColE1/pMB1/pBR322/pUC origin of replication
    651..891     +  promoter       U6 promoter: RNA polymerase III promoter for human U6 snRNA
    918..993     +  misc_RNA       gRNA scaffold: guide RNA scaffold for the Streptococcus pyogenes CRISPR/Cas9 system
   1000..1043    +  misc_RNA       gRNA scaffold (fragment): guide RNA scaffold for the Streptococcus pyogenes CRISPR/Cas9 system
   1089..1107    -  rep_origin     f1 ori (fragment): f1 bacteriophage origin of replication; arrow indicates direction of (+) strand synthesis
   1112..1267    -  CDS            lacZα (fragment): LacZα fragment of β-galactosidase; lacZ fragment
   1275..1293    +  promoter       T7 promoter: promoter for bacteriophage T7 RNA polymerase
   1302..1325    -  misc_feature   MCS (fragment): pBluescript multiple cloning site
   1341..1359    -  promoter       T3 promoter: promoter for bacteriophage T3 RNA polymerase
   1404..1420    -  protein_bind   lac operator: The lac repressor binds to the lac operator to inhibit transcription in E. coli. This inhibition can be relieved by adding lactose or isopropyl-β-D-thiogalactopyranoside (IPTG). lac repressor encoded by lacI
   1428..1458    -  promoter       lac promoter: promoter for the E. coli lac operon
   1473..1494    -  protein_bind   CAP binding site: CAP binding activates transcription in the presence of cAMP. E. coli catabolite activator protein
   1543..1806    +  enhancer       CMV enhancer (fragment): human cytomegalovirus immediate early enhancer; contains an 18-bp deletion relative to the standard CMV enhancer
   1817..2028    +  promoter       EF-1α core promoter: core promoter for human elongation factor EF-1α
   2029..2967    +  intron         EF-1α intron A: intron upstream of the start codon of human EF-1α
   2977..3576    +  CDS            PuroR (fragment): puromycin N-acetyltransferase; pac from Streptomyces; confers resistance to puromycin
   3612..3723    +  polyA_signal   bGH poly(A) signal: bovine growth hormone polyadenylation signal
   3828..3968    +  repeat_region  AAV2 ITR: inverted terminal repeat of adeno-associated virus serotype 2 inverted
   3973..4024    -  misc_feature   bom (fragment): basis of mobility region from pBR322
   4043..4498    +  rep_origin     f1 ori (sequence partly withheld): f1 bacteriophage origin of replication; arrow indicates direction of (+) strand synthesis
   4499..4548    -  misc_feature   bom (fragment): basis of mobility region from pBR322
   4650..4685    -  CDS            rop (fragment): Rop protein, which maintains plasmids at low copy number; rop
   4780..4884    +  promoter       AmpR promoter: bla
   4885..5745    +  CDS            AmpR: β-lactamase; bla; confers resistance to ampicillin, carbenicillin, and related antibiotics
