[The description below was written by a language model from this plasmid's Addgene catalogue record and pLannotate feature annotations shown in this document.]
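Description:
Empty Anchor Control is a mammalian expression plasmid built on a pUC19-derived backbone and assembled by Gibson cloning. The sequenced record is about 5.9 kb. It is propagated in E. coli at high copy from a ColE1/pUC-type origin, with selection by ampicillin through a β-lactamase gene driven by its own promoter. An f1 phage origin is also present, along with assorted cloning-vector remnants that appear to be carried over from earlier vectors: lacZα, lac promoter/operator, T7 and T3 promoters, an MCS fragment, and bom and rop fragments.

The stated payload is a roughly 600 bp puromycin N-acetyltransferase (PuroR) coding sequence expressed from the human EF-1α promoter. In the feature table this promoter appears as the EF-1α core promoter followed by intron A, with a partial CMV enhancer immediately upstream, and the transcript is terminated by a bovine growth hormone polyadenylation signal. This cassette allows transfected mammalian cells to be selected with puromycin.

Although the catalogue purpose does not mention it, the annotation also shows a human U6 RNA polymerase III promoter followed by a Streptococcus pyogenes Cas9 guide RNA scaffold and a second partial scaffold. No guide spacer is annotated, and the record does not say whether one is present. A single AAV2 inverted terminal repeat lies downstream of the poly(A) signal. With only one ITR annotated, there is nothing to indicate the plasmid is meant for AAV packaging.

The name and the associated work on light-activated dynamic looping for control of endogenous gene expression suggest a control that supplies puromycin selection without an "anchor" protein. The record does not spell out this role beyond the resistance function.
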