Addgene plasmid #127665: Empty Anchor Control
Purpose: Encodes for puromycin resistance expressed from the EF1a promoter
Depositing lab: Jennifer Phillips-Cremins. Depositing organization: University of Pennsylvania. Publication: LADL: light-activated dynamic looping for endogenous gene expression control. Kim JH, Rege M, Valeri J, Dunagin MC, Metzger A, Titus KR, Gilgenast TG, Gong W, Beagan JA, Raj A, Phillips-Cremins JE. Nat Methods. 2019 Jun 24. pii: 10.1038/s41592-019-0436-5. doi: 10.1038/s41592-019-0436-5. PubMed 31235883.
Backbone
  Vector backbone: Derived from pUC19
  Backbone manufacturer: Cremins lab
  Backbone size w/o insert (bp): 5315
  Vector type: Mammalian Expression
  Selectable markers: Puromycin
Growth in bacteria
  Bacterial resistance: Ampicillin, 100 μg/mL
  Growth temperature: 37°C
  Growth strain: DH5alpha
  Copy number: High Copy
Gene/Insert
  Gene/Insert name: Puro
  Species: Synthetic
  Insert size (bp): 600
  Promoter: EF1a
  Cloning method: Gibson Cloning
  Sequencing primers: 5′ EF-1a Forward; 3′ BGH Reverse
Terms and licenses: Academic/Nonprofit Terms; Industry Terms: Not Available to Industry
How to cite: Empty Anchor Control was a gift from Jennifer Phillips-Cremins (Addgene plasmid # 127665 ; http://n2t.net/addgene:127665 ; RRID:Addgene_127665)
